>Addgene plasmid #78017 | PXK gRNA (BRDN0001145501) | addgene full sequence | sequence record 188840 | Addgene Assembled Sequence
CCCGGGTGCAAAGATGGATAAAGTTTTAAACAGAGAGGAATCTTTGCAGCTAATGGACCTTCTAGGTCTT
GAAAGGAGTGGGAATTGGCTCCGGTGCCCGTCAGTGGGCAGAGCGCACATCGCCCACAGTCCCCGAGAAG
TTGGGGGGAGGGGTCGGCAATTGATCCGGTGCCTAGAGAAGGTGGCGCGGGGTAAACTGGGAAAGTGATG
TCGTGTACTGGCTCCGCCTTTTTCCCGAGGGTGGGGGAGAACCGTATATAAGTGCAGTAGTCGCCGTGAA
CGTTCTTTTTCGCAACGGGTTTGCCGCCAGAACACAGGTAAGTGCCGTGTGTGGTTCCCGCGGGCCTGGC
CTCTTTACGGGTTATGGCCCTTGCGTGCCTTGAATTACTTCCACCTGGCTGCAGTACGTGATTCTTGATC
CCGAGCTTCGGGTTGGAAGTGGGTGGGAGAGTTCGAGGCCTTGCGCTTAAGGAGCCCCTTCGCCTCGTGC
TTGAGTTGAGGCCTGGCCTGGGCGCTGGGGCCGCCGCGTGCGAATCTGGTGGCACCTTCGCGCCTGTCTC
GCTGCTTTCGATAAGTCTCTAGCCATTTAAAATTTTTGATGACCTGCTGCGACGCTTTTTTTCTGGCAAG
ATAGTCTTGTAAATGCGGGCCAAGATCTGCACACTGGTATTTCGGTTTTTGGGGCCGCGGGCGGCGACGG
GGCCCGTGCGTCCCAGCGCACATGTTCGGCGAGGCGGGGCCTGCGAGCGCGGCCACCGAGAATCGGACGG
GGGTAGTCTCAAGCTGGCCGGCCTGCTCTGGTGCCTGGCCTCGCGCCGCCGTGTATCGCCCCGCCCTGGG
CGGCAAGGCTGGCCCGGTCGGCACCAGTTGCGTGAGCGGAAAGATGGCCGCTTCCCGGCCCTGCTGCAGG
GAGCTCAAAATGGAGGACGCGGCGCTCGGGAGAGCGGGCGGGTGAGTCACCCACACAAAGGAAAAGGGCC
TTTCCGTCCTCAGCCGTCGCTTCATGTGACTCCACGGAGTACCGGGCGCCGTCCAGGCACCTCGATTAGT
TCTCGAGCTTTTGGAGTACGTCGTCTTTAGGTTGGGGGGAGGGGTTTTATGCGATGGAGTTTCCCCACAC
TGAGTGGGTGGAGACTGAAGTTAGGCCAGCTTGGCACTTGATGTAATTCTCCTTGGAATTTGCCCTTTTT
GAGTTTGGATCTTGGTTCATTCTCAAGCCTCAGACAGTGGTTCAAAGTTTTTTTCTTCCATTTCAGGTGT
CGTGACGTACGGCCACCATGACCGAGTACAAGCCCACGGTGCGCCTCGCCACCCGCGACGACGTCCCCAG
GGCCGTACGCACCCTCGCCGCCGCGTTCGCCGACTACCCCGCCACGCGCCACACCGTCGATCCGGACCGC
CACATCGAGCGGGTCACCGAGCTGCAAGAACTCTTCCTCACGCGCGTCGGGCTCGACATCGGCAAGGTGT
GGGTCGCGGACGACGGCGCCGCCGTGGCGGTCTGGACCACGCCGGAGAGCGTCGAAGCGGGGGCGGTGTT
CGCCGAGATCGGCCCGCGCATGGCCGAGTTGAGCGGTTCCCGGCTGGCCGCGCAGCAACAGATGGAAGGC
CTCCTGGCGCCGCACCGGCCCAAGGAGCCCGCGTGGTTCCTGGCCACCGTCGGAGTCTCGCCCGACCACC
AGGGCAAGGGTCTGGGCAGCGCCGTCGTGCTCCCCGGAGTGGAGGCGGCCGAGCGCGCCGGGGTGCCCGC
CTTCCTGGAGACCTCCGCGCCCCGCAACCTCCCCTTCTACGAGCGGCTCGGCTTCACCGTCACCGCCGAC
GTCGAGGTGCCCGAAGGACCGCGCACCTGGTGCATGACCCGCAAGCCCGGTGCCTGAACGCGTTAAGTCG
ACAATCAACCTCTGGATTACAAAATTTGTGAAAGATTGACTGGTATTCTTAACTATGTTGCTCCTTTTAC
GCTATGTGGATACGCTGCTTTAATGCCTTTGTATCATGCTATTGCTTCCCGTATGGCTTTCATTTTCTCC
TCCTTGTATAAATCCTGGTTGCTGTCTCTTTATGAGGAGTTGTGGCCCGTTGTCAGGCAACGTGGCGTGG
TGTGCACTGTGTTTGCTGACGCAACCCCCACTGGTTGGGGCATTGCCACCACCTGTCAGCTCCTTTCCGG
GACTTTCGCTTTCCCCCTCCCTATTGCCACGGCGGAACTCATCGCCGCCTGCCTTGCCCGCTGCTGGACA
GGGGCTCGGCTGTTGGGCACTGACAATTCCGTGGTGTTGTCGGGGAAATCATCGTCCTTTCCTTGGCTGC
TCGCCTGTGTTGCCACCTGGATTCTGCGCGGGACGTCCTTCTGCTACGTCCCTTCGGCCCTCAATCCAGC
GGACCTTCCTTCCCGCGGCCTGCTGCCGGCTCTGCGGCCTCTTCCGCGTCTTCGCCTTCGCCCTCAGACG
AGTCGGATCTCCCTTTGGGCCGCCTCCCCGCGTCGACTTTAAGACCAATGACTTACAAGGCAGCTGTAGA
TCTTAGCCACTTTTTAAAAGAAAAGGGGGGACTGGAAGGGCTAATTCACTCCCAACGAAGACAAGATCTG
CTTTTTGCTTGTACTGGGTCTCTCTGGTTAGACCAGATCTGAGCCTGGGAGCTCTCTGGCTAACTAGGGA
ACCCACTGCTTAAGCCTCAATAAAGCTTGCCTTGAGTGCTTCAAGTAGTGTGTGCCCGTCTGTTGTGTGA
CTCTGGTAACTAGAGATCCCTCAGACCCTTTTAGTCAGTGTGGAAAATCTCTAGCAGTACGTATAGTAGT
TCATGTCATCTTATTATTCAGTATTTATAACTTGCAAAGAAATGAATATCAGAGAGTGAGAGGAACTTGT
TTATTGCAGCTTATAATGGTTACAAATAAAGCAATAGCATCACAAATTTCACAAATAAAGCATTTTTTTC
ACTGCATTCTAGTTGTGGTTTGTCCAAACTCATCAATGTATCTTATCATGTCTGGCTCTAGCTATCCCGC
CCCTAACTCCGCCCATCCCGCCCCTAACTCCGCCCAGTTCCGCCCATTCTCCGCCCCATGGCTGACTAAT
TTTTTTTATTTATGCAGAGGCCGAGGCCGCCTCGGCCTCTGAGCTATTCCAGAAGTAGTGAGGAGGCTTT
TTTGGAGGCCTAGGGACGTACCCAATTCGCCCTATAGTGAGTCGTATTACGCGCGCTCACTGGCCGTCGT
TTTACAACGTCGTGACTGGGAAAACCCTGGCGTTACCCAACTTAATCGCCTTGCAGCACATCCCCCTTTC
GCCAGCTGGCGTAATAGCGAAGAGGCCCGCACCGATCGCCCTTCCCAACAGTTGCGCAGCCTGAATGGCG
AATGGG
[124 nt withheld, positions 3367-3490]
C
[91 nt withheld, positions 3492-3582]
A
[49 nt withheld, positions 3584-3632]
CCTTTGACGTTGGAGTCCACGTTCTTT
[37 nt withheld, positions 3660-3696]
ACCCTATCTCGGTCTATTCTTTTGATTTATAAGGGATTTTGCCGATTTCGGCCTATTGGTTAAAAAATGA
GCTGATTTAACAAAAATTTAACGCGAATTTTAACAAAATATTAACGCTTACAATTTAGGTGGCACTTTTC
GGGGAAATGTGCGCGGAACCCCTATTTGTTTATTTTTCTAAATACATTCAAATATGTATCCGCTCATGAG
ACAATAACCCTGATAAATGCTTCAATAATATTGAAAAAGGAAGAGTATGAGTATTCAACATTTCCGTGTC
GCCCTTATTCCCTTTTTTGCGGCATTTTGCCTTCCTGTTTTTGCTCACCCAGAAACGCTGGTGAAAGTAA
AAGATGCTGAAGATCAGTTGGGTGCACGAGTGGGTTACATCGAACTGGATCTCAACAGCGGTAAGATCCT
TGAGAGTTTTCGCCCCGAAGAACGTTTTCCAATGATGAGCACTTTTAAAGTTCTGCTATGTGGCGCGGTA
TTATCCCGTATTGACGCCGGGCAAGAGCAACTCGGTCGCCGCATACACTATTCTCAGAATGACTTGGTTG
AGTACTCACCAGTCACAGAAAAGCATCTTACGGATGGCATGACAGTAAGAGAATTATGCAGTGCTGCCAT
AACCATGAGTGATAACACTGCGGCCAACTTACTTCTGACAACGATCGGAGGACCGAAGGAGCTAACCGCT
TTTTTGCACAACATGGGGGATCATGTAACTCGCCTTGATCGTTGGGAACCGGAGCTGAATGAAGCCATAC
CAAACGACGAGCGTGACACCACGATGCCTGTAGCAATGGCAACAACGTTGCGCAAACTATTAACTGGCGA
ACTACTTACTCTAGCTTCCCGGCAACAATTAATAGACTGGATGGAGGCGGATAAAGTTGCAGGACCACTT
CTGCGCTCGGCCCTTCCGGCTGGCTGGTTTATTGCTGATAAATCTGGAGCCGGTGAGCGTGGGTCTCGCG
GTATCATTGCAGCACTGGGGCCAGATGGTAAGCCCTCCCGTATCGTAGTTATCTACACGACGGGGAGTCA
GGCAACTATGGATGAACGAAATAGACAGATCGCTGAGATAGGTGCCTCACTGATTAAGCATTGGTAACTG
TCAGACCAAGTTTACTCATATATACTTTAGATTGATTTAAAACTTCATTTTTAATTTAAAAGGATCTAGG
TGAAGATCCTTTTTGATAATCTCATGACCAAAATCCCTTAACGTGAGTTTTCGTTCCACTGAGCGTCAGA
CCCCGTAGAAAAGATCAAAGGATCTTCTTGAGATCCTTTTTTTCTGCGCGTAATCTGCTGCTTGCAAACA
AAAAAACCACCGCTACCAGCGGTGGTTTGTTTGCCGGATCAAGAGCTACCAACTCTTTTTCCGAAGGTAA
CTGGCTTCAGCAGAGCGCAGATACCAAATACTGTTCTTCTAGTGTAGCCGTAGTTAGGCCACCACTTCAA
GAACTCTGTAGCACCGCCTACATACCTCGCTCTGCTAATCCTGTTACCAGTGGCTGCTGCCAGTGGCGAT
AAGTCGTGTCTTACCGGGTTGGACTCAAGACGATAGTTACCGGATAAGGCGCAGCGGTCGGGCTGAACGG
GGGGTTCGTGCACACAGCCCAGCTTGGAGCGAACGACCTACACCGAACTGAGATACCTACAGCGTGAGCT
ATGAGAAAGCGCCACGCTTCCCGAAGGGAGAAAGGCGGACAGGTATCCGGTAAGCGGCAGGGTCGGAACA
GGAGAGCGCACGAGGGAGCTTCCAGGGGGAAACGCCTGGTATCTTTATAGTCCTGTCGGGTTTCGCCACC
TCTGACTTGAGCGTCGATTTTTGTGATGCTCGTCAGGGGGGCGGAGCCTATGGAAAAACGCCAGCAACGC
GGCCTTTTTACGGTTCCTGGCCTTTTGCTGGCCTTTTGCTCACATGTTCTTTCCTGCGTTATCCCCTGAT
TCTGTGGATAACCGTATTACCGCCTTTGAGTGAGCTGATACCGCTCGCCGCAGCCGAACGACCGAGCGCA
GCGAGTCAGTGAGCGAGGAAGCGGAAGAGCGCCCAATACGCAAACCGCCTCTCCCCGCGCGTTGGCCGAT
TCATTAATGCAGCTGGCACGACAGGTTTCCCGACTGGAAAGCGGGCAGTGAGCGCAACGCAATTAATGTG
AGTTAGCTCACTCATTAGGCACCCCAGGCTTTACACTTTATGCTTCCGGCTCGTATGTTGTGTGGAATTG
TGAGCGGATAACAATTTCACACAGGAAACAGCTATGACCATGATTACGCCAAGCGCGCAATTAACCCTCA
CTAAAGGGAACAAAAGCTGGAGCTGCAAGCTTAATGTAGTCTTATGCAATACTCTTGTAGTCTTGCAACA
TGGTAACGATGAGTTAGCAACATGCCTTACAAGGAGAGAAAAAGCACCGTGCATGCCGATTGGTGGAAGT
AAGGTGGTACGATCGTGCCTTATTAGGAAGGCAACAGACGGGTCTGACATGGATTGGACGAACCACTGAA
TTGCCGCATTGCAGAGATATTGTATTTAAGTGCCTAGCTCGATACATAAACGGGTCTCTCTGGTTAGACC
AGATCTGAGCCTGGGAGCTCTCTGGCTAACTAGGGAACCCACTGCTTAAGCCTCAATAAAGCTTGCCTTG
AGTGCTTCAAGTAGTGTGTGCCCGTCTGTTGTGTGACTCTGGTAACTAGAGATCCCTCAGACCCTTTTAG
TCAGTGTGGAAAATCTCTAGCAGTGGCGCCCGAACAGGGACTTGAAAGCGAAAGGGAAACCAGAGGAGCT
CTCTCGACGCAGGACTCGGCTTGCTGAAGCGCGCACGGCAAGAGGCGAGGGGCGGCGACTGGTGAGTACG
CCAAAAATTTTGACTAGCGGAGGCTAGAAGGAGAGAGATGGGTGCGAGAGCGTCAGTATTAAGCGGGGGA
GAATTAGATCGCGATGGGAAAAAATTCGGTTAAGGCCAGGGGGAAAGAAAAAATATAAATTAAAACATAT
AGTATGGGCAAGCAGGGAGCTAGAACGATTCGCAGTTAATCCTGGCCTGTTAGAAACATCAGAAGGCTGT
AGACAAATACTGGGACAGCTACAACCATCCCTTCAGACAGGATCAGAAGAACTTAGATCATTATATAATA
CAGTAGCAACCCTCTATTGTGTGCATCAAAGGATAGAGATAAAAGACACCAAGGAAGCTTTAGACAAGAT
AGAGGAAGAGCAAAACAAAAGTAAGACCACCGCACAGCAAGCGGCCGCTGATCTTCAGACCTGGAGGAGG
AGATATGAGGGACAATTGGAGAAGTGAATTATATAAATATAAAGTAGTAAAAATTGAACCATTAGGAGTA
GCACCCACCAAGGCAAAGAGAAGAGTGGTGCAGAGAGAAAAAAGAGCAGTGGGAATAGGAGCTTTGTTCC
TTGGGTTCTTGGGAGCAGCAGGAAGCACTATGGGCGCAGCGTCAATGACGCTGACGGTACAGGCCAGACA
ATTATTGTCTGGTATAGTGCAGCAGCAGAACAATTTGCTGAGGGCTATTGAGGCGCAACAGCATCTGTTG
CAACTCACAGTCTGGGGCATCAAGCAGCTCCAGGCAAGAATCCTGGCTGTGGAAAGATACCTAAAGGATC
AACAGCTCCTGGGGATTTGGGGTTGCTCTGGAAAACTCATTTGCACCACTGCTGTGCCTTGGAATGCTAG
TTGGAGTAATAAATCTCTGGAACAGATTTGGAATCACACGACCTGGATGGAGTGGGACAGAGAAATTAAC
AATTACACAAGCTTAATACACTCCTTAATTGAAGAATCGCAAAACCAGCAAGAAAAGAATGAACAAGAAT
TATTGGAATTAGATAAATGGGCAAGTTTGTGGAATTGGTTTAACATAACAAATTGGCTGTGGTATATAAA
ATTATTCATAATGATAGTAGGAGGCTTGGTAGGTTTAAGAATAGTTTTTGCTGTACTTTCTATAGTGAAT
AGAGTTAGGCAGGGATATTCACCATTATCGTTTCAGACCCACCTCCCAACCCCGAGGGGACCCAGAGAGG
GCCTATTTCCCATGATTCCTTCATATTTGCATATACGATACAAGGCTGTTAGAGAGATAATTAGAATTAA
TTTGACTGTAAACACAAAGATATTAGTACAAAATACGTGACGTAGAAAGTAATAATTTCTTGGGTAGTTT
GCAGTTTTAAAATTATGTTTTAAAATGGACTATCATATGCTTACCGTAACTTGAAAGTATTTCGATTTCT
TGGCTTTATATATCTTGTGGAAAGGACGAAACACCGGGAACGGCTAGTGTTAAGCTGTTTTAGAGCTAGA
AATAGCAAGTTAAAATAAGGCTAGTCCGTTATCAACTTGAAAAAGTGGCACCGAGTCGGTGCTTTTTTAA
GCTTGGCGTAACTAGATCTTGAGACAAATGGCAGTATTCATCCACAATTTTAAAAGAAAAGGGGGGATTG
GGGGGTACAGTGCAGGGGAAAGAATAGTAGACATAATAGCAACAGACATACAAACTAAAGAATTACAAAA
ACAAATTACAAAAATTCAAAATTTTCGGGTTTATTACAGGGACAGCAGAGATCCACTTTGGCGCCGGCTC
GAGGGGG
Features (pLannotate 1.2.2; 29 found; start..end, strand, type, name):
     14..80      +  CDS            small t antigen (fragment): SV40 (simian virus 40) small t antigen
    106..317     +  promoter       EF-1α core promoter: core promoter for human elongation factor EF-1α
    318..1256    +  intron         EF-1α intron A: intron upstream of the start codon of human EF-1α
   1278..1877    +  CDS            PuroR (fragment): puromycin N-acetyltransferase; pac from Streptomyces; confers resistance to puromycin
   1893..2481    +  misc_feature   WPRE: woodchuck hepatitis virus posttranscriptional regulatory element
   2532..2551    +  misc_feature   cPPT/CTS (fragment): central polypurine tract and central termination sequence of HIV-1
   2553..2786    +  LTR            3' LTR (ΔU3): self-inactivating 3' long terminal repeat (LTR) from HIV-1
   2864..2985    +  polyA_signal   SV40 poly(A) signal: SV40 polyadenylation signal
   3025..3160    +  rep_origin     SV40 ori: SV40 origin of replication
   3181..3199    -  promoter       T7 promoter: promoter for bacteriophage T7 RNA polymerase
   3207..3362    +  CDS            lacZα (fragment): LacZα fragment of β-galactosidase; lacZ fragment
   3367..3795    +  rep_origin     f1 ori (sequence partly withheld): f1 bacteriophage origin of replication; arrow indicates direction of (+) strand synthesis
   3848..3952    +  promoter       AmpR promoter: bla
   3953..4813    +  CDS            AmpR: β-lactamase; bla; confers resistance to ampicillin, carbenicillin, and related antibiotics
   4984..5572    +  rep_origin     ori: high-copy-number ColE1/pMB1/pBR322/pUC origin of replication
   5755..5847    +  CDS            lacI (fragment): lac repressor; lacI; The lac repressor binds to the lac operator to inhibit transcription in E. coli. This inhibition can be relieved by adding lactose or isopropyl-β-D-thiogalactopyranoside (IPTG).
   5860..5881    +  protein_bind   CAP binding site: CAP binding activates transcription in the presence of cAMP. E. coli catabolite activator protein
   5896..5926    +  promoter       lac promoter: promoter for the E. coli lac operon
   5934..5950    +  protein_bind   lac operator: The lac repressor binds to the lac operator to inhibit transcription in E. coli. This inhibition can be relieved by adding lactose or isopropyl-β-D-thiogalactopyranoside (IPTG). lac repressor encoded by lacI
   5995..6013    +  promoter       T3 promoter: promoter for bacteriophage T3 RNA polymerase
   6041..6267    +  promoter       RSV promoter: Rous sarcoma virus enhancer/promoter
   6268..6448    +  LTR            5' LTR (truncated): truncated 5' long terminal repeat (LTR) from HIV-1
   6495..6620    +  misc_feature   HIV-1 Ψ: packaging signal of human immunodeficiency virus type 1
   6604..6967    +  CDS            HIV-1 gag (fragment): gag protein from human immunodeficiency virus 1; gag
   7113..7346    +  misc_feature   RRE: The Rev response element (RRE) of HIV-1 allows for Rev-dependent mRNA export from the nucleus to the cytoplasm.
   7723..7749    +  CDS            Rev (fragment): human immunodeficiency virus 1 (HIV-1) Rev protein; rev; enhances nuclear export of unspliced and incompletely spliced viral mRNAs
   7753..7993    +  promoter       U6 promoter: RNA polymerase III promoter for human U6 snRNA
   8023..8098    +  misc_RNA       gRNA scaffold: guide RNA scaffold for the Streptococcus pyogenes CRISPR/Cas9 system
   8154..8271    +  misc_feature   cPPT/CTS: central polypurine tract and central termination sequence of HIV-1
