[The description below was written by a language model from this plasmid's Addgene catalogue record and pLannotate feature annotations shown in this document.]
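Description:
PXK gRNA (BRDN0001145501) is a third-generation lentiviral guide RNA plasmid built on the lentiGuide-Puro backbone and designed to direct Streptococcus pyogenes Cas9 to the human PXK gene (also known as MONAKA or SLOB). It is propagated in E. coli as a high-copy plasmid through a ColE1/pUC-type origin with ampicillin selection from the β-lactamase gene. The bacterial backbone also carries an f1 origin, an SV40 origin and poly(A) signal, and remnants of lac and T7/T3 promoter elements.

The lentiviral transfer cassette begins with an RSV promoter fused to a truncated HIV-1 5' LTR, which drives Tat-independent production of the genomic RNA in packaging cells. This is followed by the Ψ packaging signal, a partial gag sequence, the Rev response element for Rev-dependent nuclear export, and a cPPT/CTS that assists nuclear import of the reverse-transcribed genome. A ΔU3 self-inactivating 3' LTR closes the unit, so the integrated provirus lacks LTR promoter activity.

Within this frame, a human U6 RNA polymerase III promoter transcribes the PXK-specific spacer joined to the S. pyogenes gRNA scaffold. A separate EF-1α core promoter with its intron A expresses puromycin N-acetyltransferase, stabilised by a WPRE, allowing puromycin selection of transduced mammalian cells.

The plasmid does not encode Cas9 and must be used with a separate Cas9 vector or in cells that already express Cas9. The guide was designed against multiple PXK RefSeq transcript variants and corresponds to a member of a human kinome gRNA library, making it suited to targeted PXK knockout studies.
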