Addgene plasmid #78017: PXK gRNA (BRDN0001145501)
Purpose: 3rd generation lentiviral gRNA plasmid targeting human PXK
Depositing lab: John Doench & David Root. Depositing organization: Broad Institute. Publication: Optimized sgRNA design to maximize activity and minimize off-target effects of CRISPR-Cas9. Doench JG, Fusi N, Sullender M, Hegde M, Vaimberg EW, Donovan KF, Smith I, Tothova Z, Wilen C, Orchard R, Virgin HW, Listgarten J, Root DE. Nat Biotechnol. 2016 Jan 18. doi: 10.1038/nbt.3437. PubMed 26780180.
Backbone
  Vector backbone: lentiGuide-Puro
  Backbone manufacturer: Zhang Lab (Addgene plasmid # 52963)
  Vector type: Mammalian Expression, Lentiviral, CRISPR
  Selectable markers: Puromycin
Growth in bacteria
  Bacterial resistance: Ampicillin, 100 μg/mL
  Growth temperature: 37°C
  Growth strain: DH5alpha
  Copy number: High Copy
Gene/Insert
  Gene/Insert name: PXK (alt names: PXK; NM_001289095.1)
  gRNA/shRNA sequence: GGAACGGCTAGTGTTAAGCT
  Species: H. sapiens (human)
  Entrez Gene: PXK (a.k.a. MONAKA, SLOB)
  Promoter: hU6
  Cloning method: Unknown
  Sequencing primers: 5′ U6-F; 3′ pS2-R
Terms and licenses: Academic/Nonprofit Terms; Industry Terms: Not Available to Industry
Depositor comments: The gRNA was designed to target the following Genbank reference sequence(s): NM_001289095.1,NM_001289096.1,NM_001289098.1,NM_001289099.1,NM_001289100.1,NM_001289101.1,NM_017771.4. Note that this plasmid does NOT contain Cas9. It should be used in conjunction with lentiCas9-Blast (Addgene #52962) or otherwise with cell lines already expressing Cas9. Browse the full kinome gRNA library at http://www.addgene.org/pooled-library/broadgpp-human-kinome/ or visit http://www.broadinstitute.org/rnai/public/ for detailed protocols and information.
How to cite: PXK gRNA (BRDN0001145501) was a gift from John Doench & David Root (Addgene plasmid # 78017 ; http://n2t.net/addgene:78017 ; RRID:Addgene_78017)
