>Addgene plasmid #78017 | PXK gRNA (BRDN0001145501) | depositor partial sequence | sequence record 145476 | Target Sequence
GGAACGGCTAGTGTTAAGCT
