>Addgene plasmid #78017 | PXK gRNA (BRDN0001145501) | addgene partial sequence | sequence record 188839 | hU6-F
GCTAGAAAGTAATAATTTCTTGGGTAGTTTGCAGCTTTTAAAATTATGTTTTAAAATGGACTATCATATG
CTTACCGTAACTTGAAAGTATTTCGATTTCTTGGCTTTATATATCTTGTGGAAAGGACGAAACACCGGGA
ACGGCTAGTGTTAAGCTGTTTTAGAGCTAGAAATAGCAAGTTAAAATAAGGCTAGTCCGTTATCAACTTG
AAAAAGTGGCACCGAGTCGGTGCTTTTTTAAGCTTGGCGTAACTAGATCTTGAGACAAATGGCAGTATTC
ATCCACAATTTTAAAAGAAAAGGGGGGATTGGGGGGTACAGTGCAGGGGAAAGAATAGTAGACATAATAG
CAACAGACATACAAACTAAAGAATTACAAAAACAAATTACAAAAATTCAAAATTTTCGGGTTTATTACAG
GGACAGCAGAGATCCACTTTGGCGCCGGCTCGAGGGGGCCCGGGTGCAAAGATGGATAAAGTTTTAAACA
GAGAGGAATCTTTGCAGCTAATGGACCTTCTAGGTCTTGAAAGGAGTGGGAATTGGCTCCGGTGCCCGTC
AGTGGGCAGA
